Addgene plasmid #223092: pCMV-T7-SpCas9(LWKFEG)-P2A-EGFP (RTW3931)
Purpose: pCMV and pT7 Human expression plasmid for SpCas9 enzyme with LWKFEG amino acids at positions 1135,1136,1218,1219,1335,T1337 with C-term BPNLS-P2A-EGFP
Depositing lab: Benjamin Kleinstiver. Depositing organization: Massachusetts General Hospital. Publication: Custom CRISPR-Cas9 PAM variants via scalable engineering and machine learning. Silverstein RA, Kim N, Kroell AS, Walton RT, Delano J, Butcher RM, Pacesa M, Smith BK, Christie KA, Ha LL, Meis RJ, Clark AB, Spinner AD, Lazzarotto CR, Li Y, Matsubara A, Urbina EO, Dahl GA, Correia BE, Marks DS, Tsai SQ, Pinello L, De Ravin SS, Liu Q, Kleinstiver BP. Nature. 2025 Apr 22. doi: 10.1038/s41586-025-09021-y. PubMed 40262634.
Backbone
  Vector backbone: pCMV-T7-SpCas9-P2A-EGFP (RTW3027)
  Backbone manufacturer: Benjamin Kleinstiver, Addgene plasmid #139987
  Vector type: Mammalian Expression, CRISPR
Growth in bacteria
  Bacterial resistance: Ampicillin, 100 μg/mL
  Growth temperature: 37°C
  Growth strain: DH5alpha
  Copy number: High Copy
Gene/Insert
  Gene/Insert name: human codon optimized nuclease SpCas9(LWKFEG)-P2A-EGFP (alt names: RTW3931; SpCas9(LWKFEG))
  Species: Synthetic
  Mutation: SpCas9(LWKFEG)=D1135L, S1136W, G1218K, E1219F, R1335E, T1337G
  Promoter: CMV and T7
  Tag / fusion protein: BPNLS-3xFLAG-P2A-EGFP (C terminal on insert)
  Cloning method: Gibson Cloning
  Sequencing primers: 5′ oBK6928-CCAAGTCTCCACCCCATTGACG; 3′ oBK219-GGGAGTGGCACCTTCCAGGGTC
Terms and licenses: Academic/Nonprofit Terms; Industry Terms: Not Available to Industry
How to cite: pCMV-T7-SpCas9(LWKFEG)-P2A-EGFP (RTW3931) was a gift from Benjamin Kleinstiver (Addgene plasmid # 223092 ; http://n2t.net/addgene:223092 ; RRID:Addgene_223092)
