[The description below was written by a language model from this plasmid's Addgene catalogue record and pLannotate feature annotations shown in this document.]
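Description:
pCMV-T7-SpCas9(LWKFEG)-P2A-EGFP (RTW3931) is an 8.5 kb mammalian expression and CRISPR plasmid built by Gibson cloning on the pCMV-T7-SpCas9-P2A-EGFP (RTW3027) backbone. It is propagated in E. coli as a high-copy plasmid through a ColE1/pUC-type origin and is selected with ampicillin via the β-lactamase gene and its native promoter. Short remnants of cloning-vector sequence (lac promoter/operator, CAP site, and fragments of lacI, an MCS, bom and the SV40 promoter) are annotated in the backbone but appear to play no role in the payload.

The payload is a human codon-optimised Streptococcus pyogenes Cas9 nuclease carrying six substitutions, D1135L, S1136W, G1218K, E1219F, R1335E and T1337G, which give the variant its "LWKFEG" name. The associated publication concerns engineering custom Cas9 PAM variants, so this enzyme is presumably one of that set, although the record does not state which PAM it prefers. The annotation software splits the Cas9 coding sequence into overlapping N- and C-terminal portions, but these represent one continuous open reading frame. The C terminus carries a bipartite nuclear localisation signal (BPNLS) and a 3xFLAG epitope. A P2A ribosome-skipping peptide and EGFP follow, so Cas9 and the green reporter are made from one transcript as separate proteins and fluorescence marks transfected cells. Transcription is driven by the CMV enhancer and immediate early promoter in human cells and terminated by the bGH polyadenylation signal. A T7 promoter just upstream of the coding sequence additionally permits in vitro transcription. No guide RNA cassette is annotated, so the guide must be supplied separately.
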