Features (pLannotate 1.2.2; 18 found; start..end, strand, type, name):
    254..842     -  rep_origin     ori: high-copy-number ColE1/pMB1/pBR322/pUC origin of replication
   1013..1873    -  CDS            AmpR: β-lactamase; bla; confers resistance to ampicillin, carbenicillin, and related antibiotics
   1874..1978    -  promoter       AmpR promoter: bla
   2049..2093    -  misc_feature   bom (fragment): basis of mobility region from pBR322
   2248..2627    +  enhancer       CMV enhancer: human cytomegalovirus immediate early enhancer
   2628..2831    +  promoter       CMV promoter: human cytomegalovirus (CMV) immediate early promoter
   2873..2891    +  promoter       T7 promoter: promoter for bacteriophage T7 RNA polymerase
   2905..4623    +  CDS            Cas9(N): N-terminal portion of Streptococcus pyogenes Cas9 (Zetsche et al., 2015)
   4510..7008    +  CDS            Cas9(C): C-terminal portion of Streptococcus pyogenes Cas9 (Zetsche et al., 2015)
   7096..7161    +  CDS            3xFLAG: three tandem FLAG® epitope tags, followed by an enterokinase cleavage site
   7237..7953    +  CDS            EGFP: EGFP is a basic (constitutively fluorescent) green fluorescent protein published in 1996, derived from Aequorea victoria. It is reported to be a rapidly-maturing weak dimer with moderate acid sensitivity.
   8008..8232    +  polyA_signal   bGH poly(A) signal: bovine growth hormone polyadenylation signal
   8236..8257    +  promoter       SV40 promoter (fragment): SV40 enhancer and early promoter
   8262..8278    +  misc_feature   MCS (fragment): pBluescript multiple cloning site
   8327..8343    -  protein_bind   lac operator: The lac repressor binds to the lac operator to inhibit transcription in E. coli. This inhibition can be relieved by adding lactose or isopropyl-β-D-thiogalactopyranoside (IPTG). lac repressor encoded by lacI
   8351..8381    -  promoter       lac promoter: promoter for the E. coli lac operon
   8396..8417    -  protein_bind   CAP binding site: CAP binding activates transcription in the presence of cAMP. E. coli catabolite activator protein
   8430..71      -  CDS            lacI (fragment) (across the origin): lac repressor; lacI; The lac repressor binds to the lac operator to inhibit transcription in E. coli. This inhibition can be relieved by adding lactose or isopropyl-β-D-thiogalactopyranoside (IPTG).
>Addgene plasmid #223092 | pCMV-T7-SpCas9(LWKFEG)-P2A-EGFP (RTW3931) | addgene full sequence | sequence record 451167 | Addgene NGS Result
GAAACCTGTCGTGCCAGCTGCATTAATGAATCGGCCAACGCGCGGGGAGAGGCGGTTTGCGTATTGGGCG
CTCTTCCGCTTCCTCGCTCACTGACTCGCTGCGCTCGGTCGTTCGGCTGCGGCGAGCGGTATCAGCTCAC
TCAAAGGCGGTAATACGGTTATCCACAGAATCAGGGGATAACGCAGGAAAGAACATGTGAGCAAAAGGCC
AGCAAAAGGCCAGGAACCGTAAAAAGGCCGCGTTGCTGGCGTTTTTCCATAGGCTCCGCCCCCCTGACGA
GCATCACAAAAATCGACGCTCAAGTCAGAGGTGGCGAAACCCGACAGGACTATAAAGATACCAGGCGTTT
CCCCCTGGAAGCTCCCTCGTGCGCTCTCCTGTTCCGACCCTGCCGCTTACCGGATACCTGTCCGCCTTTC
TCCCTTCGGGAAGCGTGGCGCTTTCTCATAGCTCACGCTGTAGGTATCTCAGTTCGGTGTAGGTCGTTCG
CTCCAAGCTGGGCTGTGTGCACGAACCCCCCGTTCAGCCCGACCGCTGCGCCTTATCCGGTAACTATCGT
CTTGAGTCCAACCCGGTAAGACACGACTTATCGCCACTGGCAGCAGCCACTGGTAACAGGATTAGCAGAG
CGAGGTATGTAGGCGGTGCTACAGAGTTCTTGAAGTGGTGGCCTAACTACGGCTACACTAGAAGAACAGT
ATTTGGTATCTGCGCTCTGCTGAAGCCAGTTACCTTCGGAAAAAGAGTTGGTAGCTCTTGATCCGGCAAA
CAAACCACCGCTGGTAGCGGTGGTTTTTTTGTTTGCAAGCAGCAGATTACGCGCAGAAAAAAAGGATCTC
AAGAAGATCCTTTGATCTTTTCTACGGGGTCTGACGCTCAGTGGAACGAAAACTCACGTTAAGGGATTTT
GGTCATGAGATTATCAAAAAGGATCTTCACCTAGATCCTTTTAAATTAAAAATGAAGTTTTAAATCAATC
TAAAGTATATATGAGTAAACTTGGTCTGACAGTTACCAATGCTTAATCAGTGAGGCACCTATCTCAGCGA
TCTGTCTATTTCGTTCATCCATAGTTGCCTGACTCCCCGTCGTGTAGATAACTACGATACGGGAGGGCTT
ACCATCTGGCCCCAGTGCTGCAATGATACCGCGAGACCCACGCTCACCGGCTCCAGATTTATCAGCAATA
AACCAGCCAGCCGGAAGGGCCGAGCGCAGAAGTGGTCCTGCAACTTTATCCGCCTCCATCCAGTCTATTA
ATTGTTGCCGGGAAGCTAGAGTAAGTAGTTCGCCAGTTAATAGTTTGCGCAACGTTGTTGCCATTGCTAC
AGGCATCGTGGTGTCACGCTCGTCGTTTGGTATGGCTTCATTCAGCTCCGGTTCCCAACGATCAAGGCGA
GTTACATGATCCCCCATGTTGTGCAAAAAAGCGGTTAGCTCCTTCGGTCCTCCGATCGTTGTCAGAAGTA
AGTTGGCCGCAGTGTTATCACTCATGGTTATGGCAGCACTGCATAATTCTCTTACTGTCATGCCATCCGT
AAGATGCTTTTCTGTGACTGGTGAGTACTCAACCAAGTCATTCTGAGAATAGTGTATGCGGCGACCGAGT
TGCTCTTGCCCGGCGTCAATACGGGATAATACCGCGCCACATAGCAGAACTTTAAAAGTGCTCATCATTG
GAAAACGTTCTTCGGGGCGAAAACTCTCAAGGATCTTACCGCTGTTGAGATCCAGTTCGATGTAACCCAC
TCGTGCACCCAACTGATCTTCAGCATCTTTTACTTTCACCAGCGTTTCTGGGTGAGCAAAAACAGGAAGG
CAAAATGCCGCAAAAAAGGGAATAAGGGCGACACGGAAATGTTGAATACTCATACTCTTCCTTTTTCAAT
ATTATTGAAGCATTTATCAGGGTTATTGTCTCATGAGCGGATACATATTTGAATGTATTTAGAAAAATAA
ACAAATAGGGGTTCCGCGCACATTTCCCCGAAAAGTGCCACCTGACGTCGACGGATCGGGAGATCGATCT
CCCGATCCCCTAGGGTCGACTCTCAGTACAATCTGCTCTGATGCCGCATAGTTAAGCCAGTATCTGCTCC
CTGCTTGTGTGTTGGAGGTCGCTGAGTAGTGCGCGAGCAAAATTTAAGCTACAACAAGGCAAGGCTTGAC
CGACAATTGCATGAAGAATCTGCTTAGGGTTAGGCGTTTTGCGCTGCTTCGCGATGTACGGGCCAGATAT
ACGCGTTGACATTGATTATTGACTAGTTATTAATAGTAATCAATTACGGGGTCATTAGTTCATAGCCCAT
ATATGGAGTTCCGCGTTACATAACTTACGGTAAATGGCCCGCCTGGCTGACCGCCCAACGACCCCCGCCC
ATTGACGTCAATAATGACGTATGTTCCCATAGTAACGCCAATAGGGACTTTCCATTGACGTCAATGGGTG
GAGTATTTACGGTAAACTGCCCACTTGGCAGTACATCAAGTGTATCATATGCCAAGTACGCCCCCTATTG
ACGTCAATGACGGTAAATGGCCCGCCTGGCATTATGCCCAGTACATGACCTTATGGGACTTTCCTACTTG
GCAGTACATCTACGTATTAGTCATCGCTATTACCATGGTGATGCGGTTTTGGCAGTACATCAATGGGCGT
GGATAGCGGTTTGACTCACGGGGATTTCCAAGTCTCCACCCCATTGACGTCAATGGGAGTTTGTTTTGGC
ACCAAAATCAACGGGACTTTCCAAAATGTCGTAACAACTCCGCCCCATTGACGCAAATGGGCGGTAGGCG
TGTACGGTGGGAGGTCTATATAAGCAGAGCTGGTTTAGTGAACCGTCAGATCCGCTAGAGATCCGCGGCC
GCTAATACGACTCACTATAGGGAGAGCCGCCACCATGGACAAGAAGTACAGCATCGGCCTGGACATCGGC
ACCAACTCTGTGGGCTGGGCCGTGATCACCGACGAGTACAAGGTGCCCAGCAAGAAATTCAAGGTGCTGG
GCAACACCGACCGGCACAGCATCAAGAAGAACCTGATCGGAGCCCTGCTGTTCGACAGCGGCGAAACAGC
CGAGGCCACCCGGCTGAAGAGAACCGCCAGAAGAAGATACACCAGACGGAAGAACCGGATCTGCTATCTG
CAAGAGATCTTCAGCAACGAGATGGCCAAGGTGGACGACAGCTTCTTCCACAGACTGGAAGAGTCCTTCC
TGGTGGAAGAGGATAAGAAGCACGAGCGGCACCCCATCTTCGGCAACATCGTGGACGAGGTGGCCTACCA
CGAGAAGTACCCCACCATCTACCACCTGAGAAAGAAACTGGTGGACAGCACCGACAAGGCCGACCTGCGG
CTGATCTATCTGGCCCTGGCCCACATGATCAAGTTCCGGGGCCACTTCCTGATCGAGGGCGACCTGAACC
CCGACAACAGCGACGTGGACAAGCTGTTCATCCAGCTGGTGCAGACCTACAACCAGCTGTTCGAGGAAAA
CCCCATCAACGCCAGCGGCGTGGACGCCAAGGCCATCCTGTCTGCCAGACTGAGCAAGAGCAGACGGCTG
GAAAATCTGATCGCCCAGCTGCCCGGCGAGAAGAAGAATGGCCTGTTCGGAAACCTGATTGCCCTGAGCC
TGGGCCTGACCCCCAACTTCAAGAGCAACTTCGACCTGGCCGAGGATGCCAAACTGCAGCTGAGCAAGGA
CACCTACGACGACGACCTGGACAACCTGCTGGCCCAGATCGGCGACCAGTACGCCGACCTGTTTCTGGCC
GCCAAGAACCTGTCCGACGCCATCCTGCTGAGCGACATCCTGAGAGTGAACACCGAGATCACCAAGGCCC
CCCTGAGCGCCTCTATGATCAAGAGATACGACGAGCACCACCAGGACCTGACCCTGCTGAAAGCTCTCGT
GCGGCAGCAGCTGCCTGAGAAGTACAAAGAGATTTTCTTCGACCAGAGCAAGAACGGCTACGCCGGCTAC
ATTGACGGCGGAGCCAGCCAGGAAGAGTTCTACAAGTTCATCAAGCCCATCCTGGAAAAGATGGACGGCA
CCGAGGAACTGCTCGTGAAGCTGAACAGAGAGGACCTGCTGCGGAAGCAGCGGACCTTCGACAACGGCAG
CATCCCCCACCAGATCCACCTGGGAGAGCTGCACGCCATTCTGCGGCGGCAGGAAGATTTTTACCCATTC
CTGAAGGACAACCGGGAAAAGATCGAGAAGATCCTGACCTTCCGCATCCCCTACTACGTGGGCCCTCTGG
CCAGGGGAAACAGCAGATTCGCCTGGATGACCAGAAAGAGCGAGGAAACCATCACCCCCTGGAACTTCGA
GGAAGTGGTGGACAAGGGCGCTTCCGCCCAGAGCTTCATCGAGCGGATGACCAACTTCGATAAGAACCTG
CCCAACGAGAAGGTGCTGCCCAAGCACAGCCTGCTGTACGAGTACTTCACCGTGTATAACGAGCTGACCA
AAGTGAAATACGTGACCGAGGGAATGAGAAAGCCCGCCTTCCTGAGCGGCGAGCAGAAAAAGGCCATCGT
GGACCTGCTGTTCAAGACCAACCGGAAAGTGACCGTGAAGCAGCTGAAAGAGGACTACTTCAAGAAAATC
GAGTGCTTCGACTCCGTGGAAATCTCCGGCGTGGAAGATCGGTTCAACGCCTCCCTGGGCACATACCACG
ATCTGCTGAAAATTATCAAGGACAAGGACTTCCTGGACAATGAGGAAAACGAGGACATTCTGGAAGATAT
CGTGCTGACCCTGACACTGTTTGAGGACAGAGAGATGATCGAGGAACGGCTGAAAACCTATGCCCACCTG
TTCGACGACAAAGTGATGAAGCAGCTGAAGCGGCGGAGATACACCGGCTGGGGCAGGCTGAGCCGGAAGC
TGATCAACGGCATCCGGGACAAGCAGTCCGGCAAGACAATCCTGGATTTCCTGAAGTCCGACGGCTTCGC
CAACAGAAACTTCATGCAGCTGATCCACGACGACAGCCTGACCTTTAAAGAGGACATCCAGAAAGCCCAG
GTGTCCGGCCAGGGCGATAGCCTGCACGAGCACATTGCCAATCTGGCCGGCAGCCCCGCCATTAAGAAGG
GCATCCTGCAGACAGTGAAGGTGGTGGACGAGCTCGTGAAAGTGATGGGCCGGCACAAGCCCGAGAACAT
CGTGATCGAAATGGCCAGAGAGAACCAGACCACCCAGAAGGGACAGAAGAACAGCCGCGAGAGAATGAAG
CGGATCGAAGAGGGCATCAAAGAGCTGGGCAGCCAGATCCTGAAAGAACACCCCGTGGAAAACACCCAGC
TGCAGAACGAGAAGCTGTACCTGTACTACCTGCAGAATGGGCGGGATATGTACGTGGACCAGGAACTGGA
CATCAACCGGCTGTCCGACTACGATGTGGACCATATCGTGCCTCAGAGCTTTCTGAAGGACGACTCCATC
GACAACAAGGTGCTGACCAGAAGCGACAAGAACCGGGGCAAGAGCGACAACGTGCCCTCCGAAGAGGTCG
TGAAGAAGATGAAGAACTACTGGCGGCAGCTGCTGAACGCCAAGCTGATTACCCAGAGAAAGTTCGACAA
TCTGACCAAGGCCGAGAGAGGCGGCCTGAGCGAACTGGATAAGGCCGGCTTCATCAAGAGACAGCTGGTG
GAAACCCGGCAGATCACAAAGCACGTGGCACAGATCCTGGACTCCCGGATGAACACTAAGTACGACGAGA
ATGACAAGCTGATCCGGGAAGTGAAAGTGATCACCCTGAAGTCCAAGCTGGTGTCCGATTTCCGGAAGGA
TTTCCAGTTTTACAAAGTGCGCGAGATCAACAACTACCACCACGCCCACGACGCCTACCTGAACGCCGTC
GTGGGAACCGCCCTGATCAAAAAGTACCCTAAGCTGGAAAGCGAGTTCGTGTACGGCGACTACAAGGTGT
ACGACGTGCGGAAGATGATCGCCAAGAGCGAGCAGGAAATCGGCAAGGCTACCGCCAAGTACTTCTTCTA
CAGCAACATCATGAACTTTTTCAAGACCGAGATTACCCTGGCCAACGGCGAGATCCGGAAGCGGCCTCTG
ATCGAGACAAACGGCGAAACCGGGGAGATCGTGTGGGATAAGGGCCGGGATTTTGCCACCGTGCGGAAAG
TGCTGAGCATGCCCCAAGTGAATATCGTGAAAAAGACCGAGGTGCAGACAGGCGGCTTCAGCAAAGAGTC
TATCCTGCCCAAGAGGAACAGCGATAAGCTGATCGCCAGAAAGAAGGACTGGGACCCTAAGAAGTACGGC
GGCTTCCTGTGGCCCACCGTGGCCTATTCTGTGCTGGTGGTGGCCAAAGTGGAAAAGGGCAAGTCCAAGA
AACTGAAGAGTGTGAAAGAGCTGCTGGGGATCACCATCATGGAAAGAAGCAGCTTCGAGAAGAATCCCAT
CGACTTTCTGGAAGCCAAGGGCTACAAAGAAGTGAAAAAGGACCTGATCATCAAGCTGCCTAAGTACTCC
CTGTTCGAGCTGGAAAACGGCCGGAAGAGAATGCTGGCCTCTGCCAAGTTCCTGCAGAAGGGAAACGAAC
TGGCCCTGCCCTCCAAATATGTGAACTTCCTGTACCTGGCCAGCCACTATGAGAAGCTGAAGGGCTCCCC
CGAGGATAATGAGCAGAAACAGCTGTTTGTGGAACAGCACAAGCACTACCTGGACGAGATCATCGAGCAG
ATCAGCGAGTTCTCCAAGAGAGTGATCCTGGCCGACGCTAATCTGGACAAAGTGCTGTCCGCCTACAACA
AGCACCGGGATAAGCCCATCAGAGAGCAGGCCGAGAATATCATCCACCTGTTTACCCTGACCAATCTGGG
AGCCCCTGCCGCCTTCAAGTACTTTGACACCACCATCGACCGGAAGGAGTACGGCAGCACCAAAGAGGTG
CTGGACGCCACCCTGATCCACCAGAGCATCACCGGCCTGTACGAGACACGGATCGACCTGTCTCAGCTGG
GAGGCGACGGATCCGGCGGAGGCGGAAGCGGGAAAAGAACCGCCGACGGCAGCGAATTCGAGCCCAAGAA
GAAGAGGAAAGTCTCGAGCGGAGGCGACTACAAAGACCATGACGGTGATTATAAAGATCATGACATCGAT
TACAAGGATGACGATGACAAGGGAGGCGGTGGAAGCGGCGCAACAAACTTCTCTCTGCTGAAACAAGCCG
GAGATGTCGAAGAGAATCCTGGACCGATGGTGAGCAAGGGCGAGGAGCTGTTCACCGGGGTGGTGCCCAT
CCTGGTCGAGCTGGACGGCGACGTAAACGGCCACAAGTTCAGCGTGTCCGGCGAGGGCGAGGGCGATGCC
ACCTACGGCAAGCTGACCCTGAAGTTCATCTGCACCACCGGCAAGCTGCCCGTGCCCTGGCCCACCCTCG
TGACCACCCTGACCTACGGCGTGCAGTGCTTCAGCCGCTACCCCGACCACATGAAGCAGCACGACTTCTT
CAAGTCCGCCATGCCCGAAGGCTACGTCCAGGAGCGCACCATCTTCTTCAAGGACGACGGCAACTACAAG
ACCCGCGCCGAGGTGAAGTTCGAGGGCGACACCCTGGTGAACCGCATCGAGCTGAAGGGCATCGACTTCA
AGGAGGACGGCAACATCCTGGGGCACAAGCTGGAGTACAACTACAACAGCCACAACGTCTATATCATGGC
CGACAAGCAGAAGAACGGCATCAAGGTGAACTTCAAGATCCGCCACAACATCGAGGACGGCAGCGTGCAG
CTCGCCGACCACTACCAGCAGAACACCCCCATCGGCGACGGCCCCGTGCTGCTGCCCGACAACCACTACC
TGAGCACCCAGTCCGCCCTGAGCAAAGACCCCAACGAGAAGCGCGATCACATGGTCCTGCTGGAGTTCGT
GACCGCCGCCGGGATCACTCTCGGCATGGACGAGCTGTACAAGTGACCGGTCATCATCACCATCACCATT
GAGTTTAAACCCGCTGATCAGCCTCGACTGTGCCTTCTAGTTGCCAGCCATCTGTTGTTTGCCCCTCCCC
CGTGCCTTCCTTGACCCTGGAAGGTGCCACTCCCACTGTCCTTTCCTAATAAAATGAGGAAATTGCATCG
CATTGTCTGAGTAGGTGTCATTCTATTCTGGGGGGTGGGGTGGGGCAGGACAGCAAGGGGGAGGATTGGG
AAGACAATAGCAGGCATGCTGGGGATGCGGTGGGCTCTATGGCTTCTGAGGCGGAAAGAACCAGCTGGGG
CTCGATACCGTCGACCTCTAGCTAGAGCTTGGCGTAATCATGGTCATAGCTGTTTCCTGTGTGAAATTGT
TATCCGCTCACAATTCCACACAACATACGAGCCGGAAGCATAAAGTGTAAAGCCTAGGGTGCCTAATGAG
TGAGCTAACTCACATTAATTGCGTTGCGCTCACTGCCCGCTTTCCAGTCGG
